>Addgene plasmid #208545 | pKLV2-U6gRNA5(TAL1(11))-PGKpuro2ABFP-W | addgene full sequence | sequence record 419627 | Addgene NGS Result
CCCCCGCCCATTGACGTCAATAATGACGTATGTTCCCATAGTAACGCCAATAGGGACTTTCCATTGACGT
CAATGGGTGGAGTATTTACGGTAAACTGCCCACTTGGCAGTACATCAAGTGTATCATATGCCAAGTACGC
CCCCTATTGACGTCAATGACGGTAAATGGCCCGCCTGGCATTATGCCCAGTACATGACCTTATGGGACTT
TCCTACTTGGCAGTACATCTACGTATTAGTCATCGCTATTACCATGGTGATGCGGTTTTGGCAGTACATC
AATGGGCGTGGATAGCGGTTTGACTCACGGGGATTTCCAAGTCTCCACCCCATTGACGTCAATGGGAGTT
TGTTTTGGCACCAAAATCAACGGGACTTTCCAAAATGTCGTAACAACTCCGCCCCATTGACGCAAATGGG
CGGTAGGCGTGTACGGTGGGAGGTCTATATAAGCAGCGCGTTTTGCCTGTACTGGGTCTCTCTGGTTAGA
CCAGATCTGAGCCTGGGAGCTCTCTGGCTAACTAGGGAACCCACTGCTTAAGCCTCAATAAAGCTTGCCT
TGAGTGCTTCAAGTAGTGTGTGCCCGTCTGTTGTGTGACTCTGGTAACTAGAGATCCCTCAGACCCTTTT
AGTCAGTGTGGAAAATCTCTAGCAGTGGCGCCCGAACAGGGACTTGAAAGCGAAAGGGAAACCAGAGGAG
CTCTCTCGACGCAGGACTCGGCTTGCTGAAGCGCGCACGGCAAGAGGCGAGGGGCGGCGACTGGTGAGTA
CGCCAAAAATTTTGACTAGCGGAGGCTAGAAGGAGAGAGATGGGTGCGAGAGCGTCAGTATTAAGCGGGG
GAGAATTAGATCGCGATGGGAAAAAATTCGGTTAAGGCCAGGGGGAAAGAAAAAATATAAATTAAAACAT
ATAGTATGGGCAAGCAGGGAGCTAGAACGATTCGCAGTTAATCCTGGCCTGTTAGAAACATCAGAAGGCT
GTAGACAAATACTGGGACAGCTACAACCATCCCTTCAGACAGGATCAGAAGAACTTAGATCATTATATAA
TACAGTAGCAACCCTCTATTGTGTGCATCAAAGGATAGAGATAAAAGACACCAAGGAAGCTTTAGACAAG
ATAGAGGAAGAGCAAAACAAAAGTAAGACCACCGCACAGCAAGCGGCCGGCCGCGCTGATCTTCAGACCT
GGAGGAGGAGATATGAGGGACAATTGGAGAAGTGAATTATATAAATATAAAGTAGTAAAAATTGAACCAT
TAGGAGTAGCACCCACCAAGGCAAAGAGAAGAGTGGTGCAGAGAGAAAAAAGAGCAGTGGGAATAGGAGC
TTTGTTCCTTGGGTTCTTGGGAGCAGCAGGAAGCACTATGGGCGCAGCGTCAATGACGCTGACGGTACAG
GCCAGACAATTATTGTCTGGTATAGTGCAGCAGCAGAACAATTTGCTGAGGGCTATTGAGGCGCAACAGC
ATCTGTTGCAACTCACAGTCTGGGGCATCAAGCAGCTCCAGGCAAGAATCCTGGCTGTGGAAAGATACCT
AAAGGATCAACAGCTCCTGGGGATTTGGGGTTGCTCTGGAAAACTCATTTGCACCACTGCTGTGCCTTGG
AATGCTAGTTGGAGTAATAAATCTCTGGAACAGATTTGGAATCACACGACCTGGATGGAGTGGGACAGAG
AAATTAACAATTACACAAGCTTAATACACTCCTTAATTGAAGAATCGCAAAACCAGCAAGAAAAGAATGA
ACAAGAATTATTGGAATTAGATAAATGGGCAAGTTTGTGGAATTGGTTTAACATAACAAATTGGCTGTGG
TATATAAAATTATTCATAATGATAGTAGGAGGCTTGGTAGGTTTAAGAATAGTTTTTGCTGTACTTTCTA
TAGTGAATAGAGTTAGGCAGGGATATTCACCATTATCGTTTCAGACCCACCTCCCAACCCCGAGGGGACC
CGACAGGCCCGAAGGAATAGAAGAAGAAGGTGGAGAGAGAGACAGAGACAGATCCATTCGATTAGTGAAC
GGATCGGCACTGCGTGCGCCAATTCTGCAGACAAATGGCAGTATTCATCCACAATTTTAAAAGAAAAGGG
GGGATTGGGGGGTACAGTGCAGGGGAAAGAATAGTAGACATAATAGCAACAGACATACAAACTAAAGAAT
TACAAAAACAAATTACAAAAATTCAAAATTTTCGGGTTTATTACAGGGACAGCAGAGATCCAGTTTGGTT
AGTACCGGGCCCTACGCGTCCAAGGTCGGGCAGGAAGAGGGCCTATTTCCCATGATTCCTTCATATTTGC
ATATACGATACAAGGCTGTTAGAGAGATAATTAGAATTAATTTGACTGTAAACACAAAGATATTAGTACA
AAATACGTGACGTAGAAAGTAATAATTTCTTGGGTAGTTTGCAGTTTTAAAATTATGTTTTAAAATGGAC
TATCATATGCTTACCGTAACTTGAAAGTATTTCGATTTCTTGGCTTTATATATCTTGTGGAAAGGACGAA
ACACCGCTGTAGAGCAGCGCGCGGCGTTTAAGAGCTATGCTGGAAACAGCATAGCAAGTTTAAATAAGGC
TAGTCCGTTATCAACTTGAAAAAGTGGCACCGAGTCGGTGCTTTTTTTGGATCCAATTCTACCGGGTAGG
GGAGGCGCTTTTCCCAAGGCAGTCTGGAGCATGCGCTTTAGCAGCCCCGCTGGGCACTTGGCGCTACACA
AGTGGCCTCTGGCCTCGCACACATTCCACATCCACCGGTAGGCGCCAACCGGCTCCGTTCTTTGGTGGCC
CCTTCGCGCCACCTTCTACTCCTCCCCTAGTCAGGAAGTTCCCCCCCGCCCCGCAGCTCGCGTCGTGCAG
GACGTGACAAATGGAAGTAGCACGTCTCACTAGTCTCGTGCAGATGGACAGCACCGCTGAGCAATGGAAG
CGGGTAGGCCTTTGGGGCAGCGGCCAATAGCAGCTTTGCTCCTTCGCTTTCTGGGCTCAGAGGCTGGGAA
GGGGTGGGTCCGGGGGCGGGCTCAGGGGCGGGCTCAGGGGCGGGGCGGGCGCCCGAAGGTCCTCCGGAGG
CCCGGCATTCTGCACGCTTCAAAAGCGCACGTCTGCCGCGCTGTTCTCCTCTTCCTCATCTCCGGGCCTT
TCGACCTGCATCCATCTAGATCTCGAGCAGCTGAAGCTTACCATGACCGAGTACAAGCCCACGGTGCGCC
TCGCCACCCGCGACGACGTCCCCAGGGCCGTACGCACCCTCGCCGCCGCGTTCGCCGACTACCCCGCCAC
GCGCCACACCGTCGATCCGGACCGCCACATCGAGCGGGTCACCGAGCTGCAAGAACTCTTCCTCACGCGC
GTCGGGCTCGACATCGGCAAGGTGTGGGTCGCGGACGACGGCGCCGCGGTGGCGGTCTGGACCACGCCGG
AGAGCGTCGAAGCGGGGGCGGTGTTCGCCGAGATCGGCCCGCGCATGGCCGAGTTGAGCGGTTCCCGGCT
GGCCGCGCAGCAACAGATGGAAGGCCTCCTGGCGCCGCACCGGCCCAAGGAGCCCGCGTGGTTCCTGGCC
ACCGTCGGCGTCTCGCCCGACCACCAGGGCAAGGGTCTGGGCAGCGCCGTCGTGCTCCCCGGAGTGGAGG
CGGCCGAGCGCGCCGGGGTGCCCGCCTTCCTGGAGACCTCCGCGCCCCGCAACCTCCCCTTCTACGAGCG
GCTCGGCTTCACCGTCACCGCCGACGTCGAGGTGCCCGAAGGACCGCGCACCTGGTGCATGACCCGCAAG
CCCGGTGCCGGCGGCGGGTCCGGAGGAGAGGGCAGAGGAAGTCTCCTAACATGCGGTGACGTGGAGGAGA
ATCCTGGCCCAATGAGCGAGCTGATTAAGGAGAACATGCACATGAAGCTGTACATGGAGGGCACCGTGGA
CAACCATCACTTCAAGTGCACATCCGAGGGCGAAGGCAAGCCCTACGAGGGCACCCAGACCATGAGAATC
AAGGTGGTCGAGGGCGGCCCTCTCCCCTTCGCCTTCGACATCCTGGCTACTAGCTTCCTCTACGGCAGCA
AGACCTTCATCAACCACACCCAGGGCATCCCCGACTTCTTCAAGCAGTCCTTCCCTGAGGGCTTCACATG
GGAGAGAGTCACCACATACGAGGACGGGGGCGTGCTGACCGCTACCCAGGACACCAGCCTCCAGGACGGC
TGCCTCATCTACAACGTCAAGATCAGAGGGGTGAACTTCACATCCAACGGCCCTGTGATGCAGAAGAAAA
CACTCGGCTGGGAGGCCTTCACCGAGACGCTGTACCCCGCTGACGGCGGCCTGGAAGGCAGAAACGACAT
GGCCCTGAAGCTCGTGGGCGGGAGCCATCTGATCGCAAACATCAAGACCACATATAGATCCAAGAAACCC
GCTAAGAACCTCAAGATGCCTGGCGTCTACTATGTGGACTACAGACTGGAAAGAATCAAGGAGGCCAACA
ACGAGACCTACGTCGAGCAGCACGAGGTGGCAGTGGCCAGATACTGCGACCTCCCTAGCAAACTGGGGCA
CAAGCTTAATTGAGCGGCCGCTCAACCTCTGGATTACAAAATTTGTGAAAGATTGACTGGTATTCTTAAC
TATGTTGCTCCTTTTACGCTATGTGGATACGCTGCTTTAATGCCTTTGTATCATGCTATTGCTTCCCGTA
TGGCTTTCATTTTCTCCTCCTTGTATAAATCCTGGTTGCTGTCTCTTTATGAGGAGTTGTGGCCCGTTGT
CAGGCAACGTGGCGTGGTGTGCACTGTGTTTGCTGACGCAACCCCCACTGGTTGGGGCATTGCCACCACC
TGTCAGCTCCTTTCCGGGACTTTCGCTTTCCCCCTCCCTATTGCCACGGCGGAACTCATCGCCGCCTGCC
TTGCCCGCTGCTGGACAGGGGCTCGGCTGTTGGGCACTGACAATTCCGTGGTGTTGTCGGGGAAATCATC
GTCCTTTCCTTGGCTGCTCGCCTGTGTTGCCACCTGGATTCTGCGCGGGACGTCCTTCTGCTACGTCCCT
TCGGCCCTCAATCCAGCGGACCTTCCTTCCCGCGGCCTGCTGCCGGCTCTGCGGCCTCTTCCGCGTCTAC
GCCTTCGCCCTCAGACGAGTCGGATCTCCCTTTGGGCCGCCTCCCCGCAGGTACCTTTAAGACCAATGAC
TTACAAGGCAGCTGTAGATCTTAGCCACTTTTTAAAAGAAAAGGGGGGACTGGAAGGGCTAATTCACTCC
CAAAGAAGTCAAGATCTGCTTTTTGCCTGTACTGGGTCTCTCTGGTTAGACCAGAGTCTCTCTGGTTAGA
CCAGATCTGAGCCTGGGAGCTCTCTGGCTAACTAGGGAACCCACTGCTTAAGCCTCAATAAAGCTTGCCT
TGAGTGCTTCAAGTAGTGTGTGCCCGTCTGTTGTGTGACTCTGGTAACTAGAGATCCCTCAGACCCTTTT
AGTCAGTGTGGAAAATCTCTAGCAGTTTAAACCCGCTGATCAGCCTCGACTGTGCCTTCTAGTTGCCAGC
CATCTGTTGTTTGCCCCTCCCCCGTGCCTTCCTTGACCCTGGAAGGTGCCACTCCCACTGTCCTTTCCTA
ATAAAATGAGGAAATTGCATCGCATTGTCTGAGTAGGTGTCATTCTATTCTGGGGGGTGGGGTGGGGCAG
GACAGCAAGGGGGAGGATTGGGAAGTCAATAGCAGGCATGCTGGGGATGCGGTGGGCTCTATGGGCGGCC
GTTAATTAAGCTTTTGTTCCCTTTAGTGAGGGTTAATTGCGCGCTTGGCGTAATCATGGTCATAGCTGTT
TCCTGTGTGAAATTGTTATCCGCTCACAATTCCACACAACATACGAGCCGGGAGCATAAAGTGTAAAGCC
TGGGGTGCCTAATGAGTGAGCTAACTCACATTAATTGCGTTGCGCTCACTGCCCGCTTTCCAGTCGGGAA
ACCTGTCGTGCCAGCTGCATTAATGAATCGGCCAACGCGCGGGGAGAGGCGGTTTGCGTATTGGGCGCTC
TTCCGCTTCCTCGCTCACTGACTCGCTGCGCTCGGTCGTTCGGCTGCGGCGAGCGGTATCAGCTCACTCA
AAGGCGGTAATACGGTTATCCACAGAATCAGGGGATAACGCAGGAAAGAACATGTGAGCAAAAGGCCAGC
AAAAGGCCAGGAACCGTAAAAAGGCCGCGTTGCTGGCGTTTTTCCATAGGCTCCGCCCCCCTGACGAGCA
TCACAAAAATCGACGCTCAAGTCAGAGGTGGCGAAACCCGACAGGACTATAAAGATACCAGGCGTTTCCC
CCTGGAAGCTCCCTCGTGCGCTCTCCTGTTCCGACCCTGCCGCTTACCGGATACCTGTCCGCCTTTCTCC
CTTCGGGAAGCGTGGCGCTTTCTCATAGCTCACGCTGTAGGTATCTCAGTTCGGTGTAGGTCGTTCGCTC
CAAGCTGGGCTGTGTGCACGAACCCCCCGTTCAGCCCGACCGCTGCGCCTTATCCGGTAACTATCGTCTT
GAGTCCAACCCGGTAAGACACGACTTATCGCCACTGGCAGCAGCCACTGGTAACAGGATTAGCAGAGCGA
GGTATGTAGGCGGTGCTACAGAGTTCTTGAAGTGGTGGCCTAACTACGGCTACACTAGAAGAACAGTATT
TGGTATCTGCGCTCTGCTGAAGCCAGTTACCTTCGGAAAAAGAGTTGGTAGCTCTTGATCCGGCAAACAA
ACCACCGCTGGTAGCGGTGGTTTTTTTGTTTGCAAGCAGCAGATTACGCGCAGAAAAAAAGGATCTCAAG
AAGATCCTTTGATCTTTTCTACGGGGTCTGACGCTCAGTGGAACGAAAACTCACGTTAAGGGATTTTGGT
CATGAGATTATCAAAAAGGATCTTCACCTAGATCCTTTTAAATTAAAAATGAAGTTTTAAATCAATCTAA
AGTATATATGAGTAAACTTGGTCTGACAGTTACCAATGCTTAATCAGTGAGGCACCTATCTCAGCGATCT
GTCTATTTCGTTCATCCATAGTTGCCTGACTCCCCGTCGTGTAGATAACTACGATACGGGAGGGCTTACC
ATCTGGCCCCAGTGCTGCAATGATACCGCGAGACCCACGCTCACCGGCTCCAGATTTATCAGCAATAAAC
CAGCCAGCCGGAAGGGCCGAGCGCAGAAGTGGTCCTGCAACTTTATCCGCCTCCATCCAGTCTATTAATT
GTTGCCGGGAAGCTAGAGTAAGTAGTTCGCCAGTTAATAGTTTGCGCAACGTTGTTGCCATTGCTACAGG
CATCGTGGTGTCACGCTCGTCGTTTGGTATGGCTTCATTCAGCTCCGGTTCCCAACGATCAAGGCGAGTT
ACATGATCCCCCATGTTGTGCAAAAAAGCGGTTAGCTCCTTCGGTCCTCCGATCGTTGTCAGAAGTAAGT
TGGCCGCAGTGTTATCACTCATGGTTATGGCAGCACTGCATAATTCTCTTACTGTCATGCCATCCGTAAG
ATGCTTTTCTGTGACTGGTGAGTACTCAACCAAGTCATTCTGAGAATAGTGTATGCGGCGACCGAGTTGC
TCTTGCCCGGCGTCAATACGGGATAATACCGCGCCACATAGCAGAACTTTAAAAGTGCTCATCATTGGAA
AACGTTCTTCGGGGCGAAAACTCTCAAGGATCTTACCGCTGTTGAGATCCAGTTCGATGTAACCCACTCG
TGCACCCAACTGATCTTCAGCATCTTTTACTTTCACCAGCGTTTCTGGGTGAGCAAAAACAGGAAGGCAA
AATGCCGCAAAAAAGGGAATAAGGGCGACACGGAAATGTTGAATACTCATACTCTTCCTTTTTCAATATT
ATTGAAGCATTTATCAGGGTTATTGTCTCATGAGCGGATACATATTTGAATGTATTTAGAAAAATAAACA
AATAGGGGTTCCGCGCACATTTCCCCGAAAAGTGCCACCTAAATTGTAAGCGTTAATATTTTGTTAAAAT
TCGCGTTAAATTTTTGTTAAATCAGCTCATTTTTTAACCAATAGGCCGAAATCGGCAAAATCCCTTATAA
ATCAAAAGAATAGACCGAGATAGGGT
[37 nt withheld, positions 8077-8113]
AAAGAACGTGGACTCCAACGTCAAAGG
[49 nt withheld, positions 8141-8189]
T
[91 nt withheld, positions 8191-8281]
G
[124 nt withheld, positions 8283-8406]
CCCATTCGCCATTCAGGCTGCGCAACTGTTGGGAAGGGCGATCGGTGCGGGCCTCTTCGCTATTACGCCA
GCTGGCGAAAGGGGGATGTGCTGCAAGGCGATTAAGTTGGGTAACGCCAGGGTTTTCCCAGTCACGACGT
TGTAAAACGACGGCCAGTGAGCGCGCGTAATACGACTCACTATAGGGCGAATTGACTAGTACATAACTTA
CGGTAAATGGCCCGCCTGGCTGACCGCCCAACGA
Features (pLannotate 1.2.2; 28 found; start..end, strand, type, name):
    257..456     +  promoter       CMV promoter: human cytomegalovirus (CMV) immediate early promoter
    474..654     +  LTR            5' LTR (truncated): truncated 5' long terminal repeat (LTR) from HIV-1
    701..826     +  misc_feature   HIV-1 Ψ: packaging signal of human immunodeficiency virus type 1
    810..1148    +  CDS            HIV-1 gag (fragment): gag protein from human immunodeficiency virus 1; gag
   1325..1558    +  misc_feature   RRE: The Rev response element (RRE) of HIV-1 allows for Rev-dependent mRNA export from the nucleus to the cytoplasm.
   1935..2035    +  CDS            Rev (fragment): human immunodeficiency virus 1 (HIV-1) Rev protein; rev; enhances nuclear export of unspliced and incompletely spliced viral mRNAs
   2085..2202    +  misc_feature   cPPT/CTS: central polypurine tract and central termination sequence of HIV-1
   2277..2517    +  promoter       U6 promoter: RNA polymerase III promoter for human U6 snRNA
   2564..2631    +  misc_RNA       tracrRNA (fragment): trans-activating CRISPR RNA for the Streptococcus pyogenes CRISPR/Cas9 system
   2654..3153    +  promoter       PGK promoter: mouse phosphoglycerate kinase 1 promoter
   3193..3789    +  CDS            PuroR (fragment): puromycin N-acetyltransferase; pac from Streptomyces; confers resistance to puromycin
   3862..4560    +  CDS            TagBFP: TagBFP is a basic (constitutively fluorescent) blue fluorescent protein published in 2008, derived from Entacmaea quadricolor. It is reported to be a very rapidly-maturing monomer with very low acid sensitivity.
   4572..5158    +  misc_feature   WPRE: woodchuck hepatitis virus posttranscriptional regulatory element
   5152..5298    +  CDS            nef (fragment): NEF_HV1LA - Experimental evidence at protein level: Swiss-Prot protein existence level 1. Extracellular Nef protein targets CD4(+) T-lymphocytes for apoptosis by interacting with CXCR4 surface receptors. From Human immunodeficiency virus type 1 group M subtype B (isolate Lai) (HIV-1).
   5306..5484    +  LTR            5' LTR (truncated): truncated 5' long terminal repeat (LTR) from HIV-1
   5510..5621    +  polyA_signal   bGH poly(A) signal: bovine growth hormone polyadenylation signal
   5760..5778    -  promoter       T3 promoter: promoter for bacteriophage T3 RNA polymerase
   5823..5839    -  protein_bind   lac operator: The lac repressor binds to the lac operator to inhibit transcription in E. coli. This inhibition can be relieved by adding lactose or isopropyl-β-D-thiogalactopyranoside (IPTG). lac repressor encoded by lacI
   5847..5877    -  promoter       lac promoter: promoter for the E. coli lac operon
   5892..5913    -  protein_bind   CAP binding site: CAP binding activates transcription in the presence of cAMP. E. coli catabolite activator protein
   5926..6018    -  CDS            lacI (fragment): lac repressor; lacI; The lac repressor binds to the lac operator to inhibit transcription in E. coli. This inhibition can be relieved by adding lactose or isopropyl-β-D-thiogalactopyranoside (IPTG).
   6201..6789    -  rep_origin     ori: high-copy-number ColE1/pMB1/pBR322/pUC origin of replication
   6960..7820    -  CDS            AmpR: β-lactamase; bla; confers resistance to ampicillin, carbenicillin, and related antibiotics
   7821..7925    -  promoter       AmpR promoter: bla
   7978..8406    -  rep_origin     f1 ori (sequence partly withheld): f1 bacteriophage origin of replication; arrow indicates direction of (+) strand synthesis
   8411..8566    -  CDS            lacZα (fragment): LacZα fragment of β-galactosidase; lacZ fragment
   8574..8592    +  promoter       T7 promoter: promoter for bacteriophage T7 RNA polymerase
   8606..256     +  enhancer       CMV enhancer (across the origin): human cytomegalovirus immediate early enhancer
