[The description below was written by a language model from this plasmid's Addgene catalogue record and pLannotate feature annotations shown in this document.]
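Description:
pKLV2-U6gRNA5(TAL1(11))-PGKpuro2ABFP-W is an 8,650 bp HIV-1-derived lentiviral vector that delivers a single CRISPR guide RNA against human TAL1 (also known as SCL), built by inserting the guide into the BbsI sites of the parental pKLV2-U6gRNA5(BbsI)-PGKpuro2ABFP-W backbone, which destroys both sites. In bacteria it is maintained through a high-copy ColE1/pUC-type origin and selected with ampicillin via the β-lactamase gene. An f1 origin and remnants of a lac/lacZα cloning region flanked by T3 and T7 promoters are carried over from the plasmid backbone.

The viral genome is transcribed in packaging cells from a CMV enhancer/promoter fused to a truncated 5' LTR, an arrangement that normally makes genomic RNA production independent of Tat. It is followed by the Ψ packaging signal with a gag fragment, the Rev response element for nuclear export of the unspliced RNA, and the cPPT/CTS, which aids nuclear import. Within this frame, a human U6 RNA polymerase III promoter drives the TAL1 spacer joined to a Streptococcus pyogenes Cas9 guide scaffold (annotated as a tracrRNA fragment). A separate mouse PGK promoter expresses puromycin N-acetyltransferase and TagBFP, linked by a 2A peptide according to the construct name, so transduced cells can be selected with puromycin and followed by blue fluorescence. A WPRE enhances transcript expression, and the cassette ends in a truncated 3' LTR followed by a bGH polyadenylation signal.

No Cas9 is encoded, so the nuclease must be provided separately in the target cells. The associated publication concerns the oncogenic program in human T-cell acute lymphoblastic leukemia, consistent with use of this vector to disrupt TAL1 in that setting.
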