Addgene plasmid #208545: pKLV2-U6gRNA5(TAL1(11))-PGKpuro2ABFP-W
Purpose: Lentiviral vector expressing gRNA targeting human TAL1
Depositing lab: Kosuke Yusa. Depositing organization: Kyoto University, Institute for Life and Medical Sciences. Publication: Canonical BAF complex regulates the oncogenic program in human T-cell acute lymphoblastic leukemia. Aoki K, Hyuga M, Tarumoto Y, Nishibuchi G, Ueda A, Ochi Y, Sugino S, Mikami T, Kobushi H, Kato I, Akahane K, Inukai T, Takaori-Kondo A, Takita J, Ogawa S, Yusa K. Blood. 2023 Nov 3:blood.2023020857. doi: 10.1182/blood.2023020857. PubMed 37922452.
Backbone
  Vector backbone: pKLV2-U6gRNA5(BbsI)-PGKpuro2ABFP-W
  Backbone manufacturer: addgene
  Backbone size w/o insert (bp): 8648
  Total vector size (bp): 8650
  Vector type: Lentiviral
  Selectable markers: Puromycin
Growth in bacteria
  Bacterial resistance: Ampicillin, 100 μg/mL
  Growth temperature: 37°C
  Growth strain: NEB Stable
  Copy number: Unknown
Gene/Insert
  Gene/Insert name: TAL1(11)
  gRNA/shRNA sequence: CTGTAGAGCAGCGCGCGGC
  Species: H. sapiens (human)
  Entrez Gene: TAL1 (a.k.a. SCL, TCL5, bHLHa17, tal-1)
  Cloning method: Restriction Enzyme; 5′ cloning site BbsI (destroyed during cloning); 3′ cloning site BbsI (destroyed during cloning)
  Sequencing primers: 5′ AGATAATTAGAATTAATTTGACTG
Terms and licenses: Academic/Nonprofit Terms; Industry Terms: Not Available to Industry
How to cite: pKLV2-U6gRNA5(TAL1(11))-PGKpuro2ABFP-W was a gift from Kosuke Yusa (Addgene plasmid # 208545 ; http://n2t.net/addgene:208545 ; RRID:Addgene_208545)
